>Addgene plasmid #203804 | pLV-SFFV-RAB10-WPRE-UbC-Emerald | addgene full sequence | sequence record 401585 | Addgene NGS Result
TGATATCGAGCTTGCTACAAGGGACTTTCCGCTGGGGACTTTCCAGGGAGGCGTGGCCTGGGCGGGACTG
GGGAGTGGCGAGCCCTCAGATCCTGCATATAAGCAGCTGCTTTTTGCCTGTACTGGGTCTCTCTGGTTAG
ACCAGATCTGAGCCTGGGAGCTCTCTGGCTAACTAGGGAACCCACTGCTTAAGCCTCAATAAAGCTTGCC
TTGAGTGCTTCAAGTAGTGTGTGCCCGTCTGTTGTGTGACTCTGGTAACTAGAGATCCCTCAGACCCTTT
TAGTCAGTGTGGAAAATCTCTAGCAGTGGCGCCCGAACAGGGACTTGAAAGCGAAAGGGAAACCAGAGGA
GCTCTCTCGACGCAGGACTCGGCTTGCTGAAGCGCGCACGGCAAGAGGCGAGGGGCGGCGACTGGTGAGT
ACGCCAAAAATTTTGACTAGCGGAGGCTAGAAGGAGAGAGATGGGTGCGAGAGCGTCAGTATTAAGCGGG
GGAGAATTAGATCGCGATGGGAAAAAATTCGGTTAAGGCCAGGGGGAAAGAAAAAATATAAATTAAAACA
TATAGTATGGGCAAGCAGGGAGCTAGAACGATTCGCAGTTAATCCTGGCCTGTTAGAAACATCAGAAGGC
TGTAGACAAATACTGGGACAGCTACAACCATCCCTTCAGACAGGATCAGAAGAACTTAGATCATTATATA
ATACAGTAGCAACCCTCTATTGTGTGCATCAAAGGATAGAGATAAAAGACACCAAGGAAGCTTTAGACAA
GATAGAGGAAGAGCAAAACAAAAGTAAGACCACCGCACAGCAAGCGGCCGGCCGCTGATCTTCAGACCTG
GAGGAGGAGATATGAGGGACAATTGGAGAAGTGAATTATATAAATATAAAGTAGTAAAAATTGAACCATT
AGGAGTAGCACCCACCAAGGCAAAGAGAAGAGTGGTGCAGAGAGAAAAAAGAGCAGTGGGAATAGGAGCT
TTGTTCCTTGGGTTCTTGGGAGCAGCAGGAAGCACTATGGGCGCAGCGTCAATGACGCTGACGGTACAGG
CCAGACAATTATTGTCTGGTATAGTGCAGCAGCAGAACAATTTGCTGAGGGCTATTGAGGCGCAACAGCA
TCTGTTGCAACTCACAGTCTGGGGCATCAAGCAGCTCCAGGCAAGAATCCTGGCTGTGGAAAGATACCTA
AAGGATCAACAGCTCCTGGGGATTTGGGGTTGCTCTGGAAAACTCATTTGCACCACTGCTGTGCCTTGGA
ATGCTAGTTGGAGTAATAAATCTCTGGAACAGATTTGGAATCACACGACCTGGATGGAGTGGGACAGAGA
AATTAACAATTACACAAGCTTAATACACTCCTTAATTGAAGAATCGCAAAACCAGCAAGAAAAGAATGAA
CAAGAATTATTGGAATTAGATAAATGGGCAAGTTTGTGGAATTGGTTTAACATAACAAATTGGCTGTGGT
ATATAAAATTATTCATAATGATAGTAGGAGGCTTGGTAGGTTTAAGAATAGTTTTTGCTGTACTTTCTAT
AGTGAATAGAGTTAGGCAGGGATATTCACCATTATCGTTTCAGACCCACCTCCCAACCCCGAGGGGACCC
GACAGGCCCGAAGGAATAGAAGAAGAAGGTGGAGAGAGAGACAGAGACAGATCCATTCGATTAGTGAACG
GATCTCGACGGTATCGCCAAATGGCAGTATTCATCCACAATTTTAAAAGAAAAGGGGGGATTGGGGGGTA
CAGTGCAGGGGAAAGAATAGTAGACATAATAGCAACAGACATACAAACTAAAGAATTACAAAAACAAATT
ACAAAAATTCAAAATTTTCGGGTTTATTACAGGGACAGCAGAGATCCAGTTTGGATCGATAAGCTTGATA
TCGAATTCCTGCAGCCCCGATAAAATAAAAGATTTTATTTAGTCTCCAGAAAAAGGGGGGAATGAAAGAC
CCCACCTGTAGGTTTGGCAAGCTAGCTGCAGTAACGCCATTTTGCAAGGCATGGAAAAATACCAAACCAA
GAATAGAGAAGTTCAGATCAAGGGCGGGTACATGAAAATAGCTAACGTTGGGCCAAACAGGATATCTGCG
GTGAGCAGTTTCGGCCCCGGCCCGGGGCCAAGAACAGATGGTCACCGCAGTTTCGGCCCCGGCCCGAGGC
CAAGAACAGATGGTCCCCAGATATGGCCCAACCCTCAGCAGTTTCTTAAGACCCATCAGATGTTTCCAGG
CTCCCCCAAGGACCTGAAATGACCCTGCGCCTTATTTGAATTAACCAATCAGCCTGCTTCTCGCTTCTGT
TCGCGCGCTTCTGCTTCCCGAGCTCTATAAAAGAGCTCACAACCCCTCACTCGGCGCGCCAGTCCTCCGA
CAGACTGAGTCGCCCGGGGGGGATCCACCGGTCGCCACCATGGCGAAGAAGACGTACGACCTGCTTTTCA
AGCTGCTCCTGATCGGGGATTCCGGAGTGGGGAAGACCTGCGTCCTTTTTCGTTTTTCGGATGATGCCTT
CAATACTACCTTTATTTCCACCATAGGAATAGACTTCAAGATCAAAACAGTTGAATTACAAGGAAAGAAG
ATCAAGCTACAGATATGGGATACAGCAGGCCAGGAGCGATTTCACACCATCACAACCTCCTACTACAGAG
GCGCAATGGGTATCATGCTAGTATATGACATCACCAATGGTAAAAGTTTTGAAAACATCAGCAAATGGCT
TAGAAACATAGATGAGCATGCCAATGAAGATGTGGAAAGAATGTTACTAGGAAACAAGTGTGATATGGAC
GACAAAAGAGTTGTACCTAAAGGAAAAGGAGAACAGATTGCAAGGGAGCATGGTATTAGGTTTTTTGAGA
CTAGTGCAAAAGCAAATATAAACATCGAAAAGGCGTTCCTCACGTTAGCTGAAGATATCCTTCGAAAGAC
CCCTGTAAAAGAGCCCAACAGTGAAAATGTAGATATCAGCAGTGGAGGAGGCGTGACAGGCTGGAAGAGC
AAATGCTGCTGAAGCGGCCGCGACTCTAGAGTCGACCTGCAGGCATGCAAGCTTGATATCAAGCTTATCG
ATAATCAACCTCTGGATTACAAAATTTGTGAAAGATTGACTGGTATTCTTAACTATGTTGCTCCTTTTAC
GCTATGTGGATACGCTGCTTTAATGCCTTTGTATCATGCTATTGCTTCCCGTATGGCTTTCATTTTCTCC
TCCTTGTATAAATCCTGGTTGCTGTCTCTTTATGAGGAGTTGTGGCCCGTTGTCAGGCAACGTGGCGTGG
TGTGCACTGTGTTTGCTGACGCAACCCCCACTGGTTGGGGCATTGCCACCACCTGTCAGCTCCTTTCCGG
GACTTTCGCTTTCCCCCTCCCTATTGCCACGGCGGAACTCATCGCCGCCTGCCTTGCCCGCTGCTGGACA
GGGGCTCGGCTGTTGGGCACTGACAATTCCGTGGTGTTGTCGGGGAAATCATCGTCCTTTCCTTGGCTGC
TCGCCTGTGTTGCCACCTGGATTCTGCGCGGGACGTCCTTCTGCTACGTCCCTTCGGCCCTCAATCCAGC
GGACCTTCCTTCCCGCGGGCGCCCCCCTCCTCACGGCGAGCGCTGCCACGTCAGACGAAGGGCGCAGCGA
GCGTCCTGATCCTTCCGCCCGGACGCTCAGGACAGCGGCCCGCTGCTCATAAGACTCGGCCTTAGAACCC
CAGTATCAGCAGAAGGACATTTTAGGACGGGACTTGGGTGACTCTAGGGCACTGGTTTTCTTTCCAGAGA
GCGGAACAGGCGAGGAAAAGTAGTCCCTTCTCGGCGATTCTGCGGAGGGATCTCCGTGGGGCGGTGAACG
CCGATGATTATATAAGGACGCGCCGGGTGTGGCACAGCTAGTTCCGTCGCAGCCGGGATTTGGGTCGCGG
TTCTTGTTTGTGGATCGCTGTGATCGTCACTTGGTGAGTAGCGGGCTGCTGGGCTGGCCGGGGCTTTCGT
GGCCGCCGGGCCGCTCGGTGGGACGGAAGCGTGTGGAGAGACCGCCAAGGGCTGTAGTCTGGGTCCGCGA
GCAAGGTTGCCCTGAACTGGGGGTTGGGGGGAGCGCAGCAAAATGGCGGCTGTTCCCGAGTCTTGAATGG
AAGACGCTTGTGAGGCGGGCTGTGAGGTCGTTGAAACAAGGTGGGGGGCATGGTGGGCGGCAAGAACCCA
AGGTCTTGAGGCCTTCGCTAATGCGGGAAAGCTCTTATTCGGGTGAGATGGGCTGGGGCACCATCTGGGG
ACCCTGACGTGAAGTTTGTCACTGACTGGAGAACTCGGTTTGTCGTCTGTTGCGGGGGCGGCAGTTATGG
CGGTGCCGTTGGGCAGTGCACCCGTACCTTTGGGAGCGCGCGCCCTCGTCGTGTCGTGACGTCACCCGTT
CTGTTGGCTTATAATGCAGGGTGGGGCCACCTGCCGGTAGGTGTGCGGTAGGCTTTTCTCCGTCGCAGGA
CGCAGGGTTCGGGCCTAGGGTAGGCTCTCCTGAATCGACAGGCGCCGGACCTCTGGTGAGGGGAGGGATA
AGTGAGGCGTCAGTTTCTTTGGTCGGTTTTATGTACCTATCTTCTTAAGTAGCTGAAGCTCCGGTTTTGA
ACTATGCGCTCGGGGTTGGCGAGTGTGTTTTGTGAAGTTTTTTAGGCACCTTTTGAAATGTAATCATTTG
GGTCAATATGTAATTTTCAGTGTTAGACTAGTAAATTGTCCGCTAAATTCTGGCCGTTTTTGGCTTTTTT
GTTAGACGAAGCTTGGTACCGAGCTCGGATCAATTCGCCACCATGGTGAGCAAGGGCGAGGAGCTGTTCA
CCGGGGTGGTGCCCATCCTGGTCGAGCTGGACGGCGACGTAAACGGCCACAAGTTCAGCGTGTCCGGCGA
GGGCGAGGGCGATGCCACCTACGGCAAGCTGACCCTGAAGTTCATCTGCACCACCGGCAAGCTGCCCGTG
CCCTGGCCCACCCTCGTGACCACCTTGACCTACGGCGTGCAGTGCTTCGCCCGCTACCCCGACCACATGA
AGCAGCACGACTTCTTCAAGTCCGCCATGCCCGAAGGCTACGTCCAGGAGCGCACCATCTTCTTCAAGGA
CGACGGCAACTACAAGACCCGCGCCGAGGTGAAGTTCGAGGGCGACACCCTGGTGAACCGCATCGAGCTG
AAGGGCATCGACTTCAAGGAGGACGGCAACATCCTGGGGCACAAGCTGGAGTACAACTACAACAGCCACA
AGGTCTATATCACCGCCGACAAGCAGAAGAACGGCATCAAGGTGAACTTCAAGACCCGCCACAACATCGA
GGACGGCAGCGTGCAGCTCGCCGACCACTACCAGCAGAACACCCCCATCGGCGACGGCCCCGTGCTGCTG
CCCGACAACCACTACCTGAGCACCCAGTCCGCCCTGAGCAAAGACCCCAACGAGAAGCGCGATCACATGG
TCCTGCTGGAGTTCGTGACCGCCGCCGGGATCACTCTCGGCATGGACGAGCTGTACAAGTAACTCGAGGG
AATTAATTCGAGCTCGGTACCTTTAAGACCAATGACTTACAAGGCAGCTGTAGATCTTAGCCACTTTTTA
AAAGAAAAGGGGGGACTGGAAGGGCTAATTCACTCCCAACGAAGACAAGATCTGCTTTTTGCTTGTACTG
GGTCTCTCTGGTTAGACCAGATCTGAGCCTGGGAGCTCTCTGGCTAACTAGGGAACCCACTGCTTAAGCC
TCAATAAAGCTTGCCTTGAGTGCTTCAAGTAGTGTGTGCCCGTCTGTTGTGTGACTCTGGTAACTAGAGA
TCCCTCAGACCCTTTTAGTCAGTGTGGAAAATCTCTAGCAGCATCTAGAATTAATTCCGTGTATTCTATA
GTGTCACCTAAATCGTATGTGTATGATACATAAGGTTATGTATTAATTGTAGCCGCGTTCTAACGACAAT
ATGTACAAGCCTAATTGTGTAGCATCTGGCTTACTGAAGCAGACCCTATCATCTCTCTCGTAAACTGCCG
TCAGAGTCGGTTTGGTTGGACGAACCTTCTGAGTTTCTGGTAACGCCGTCCCGCACCCGGAAATGGTCAG
CGAACCAATCAGCAGGGTCATCGCTAGCCAGATCCTCTACGCCGGACGCATCGTGGCCGGCATCACCGGC
GCCACAGGTGCGGTTGCTGGCGCCTATATCGCCGACATCACCGATGGGGAAGATCGGGCTCGCCACTTCG
GGCTCATGAGCGCTTGTTTCGGCGTGGGTATGGTGGCAGGCCCCGTGGCCGGGGGACTGTTGGGCGCCAT
CTCCTTGCATGCACCATTCCTTGCGGCGGCGGTGCTCAACGGCCTCAACCTACTACTGGGCTGCTTCCTA
ATGCAGGAGTCGCATAAGGGAGAGCGTCGAATGGTGCACTCTCAGTACAATCTGCTCTGATGCCGCATAG
TTAAGCCAGCCCCGACACCCGCCAACACCCGCTGACGCGCCCTGACGGGCTTGTCTGCTCCCGGCATCCG
CTTACAGACAAGCTGTGACCGTCTCCGGGAGCTGCATGTGTCAGAGGTTTTCACCGTCATCACCGAAACG
CGCGAGACGAAAGGGCCTCGTGATACGCCTATTTTTATAGGTTAATGTCATGATAATAATGGTTTCTTAG
ACGTCAGGTGGCACTTTTCGGGGAAATGTGCGCGGAACCCCTATTTGTTTATTTTTCTAAATACATTCAA
ATATGTATCCGCTCATGAGACAATAACCCTGATAAATGCTTCAATAATATTGAAAAAGGAAGAGTATGAG
TATTCAACATTTCCGTGTCGCCCTTATTCCCTTTTTTGCGGCATTTTGCCTTCCTGTTTTTGCTCACCCA
GAAACGCTGGTGAAAGTAAAAGATGCTGAAGATCAGTTGGGTGCACGAGTGGGTTACATCGAACTGGATC
TCAACAGCGGTAAGATCCTTGAGAGTTTTCGCCCCGAAGAACGTTTTCCAATGATGAGCACTTTTAAAGT
TCTGCTATGTGGCGCGGTATTATCCCGTATTGACGCCGGGCAAGAGCAACTCGGTCGCCGCATACACTAT
TCTCAGAATGACTTGGTTGAGTACTCACCAGTCACAGAAAAGCATCTTACGGATGGCATGACAGTAAGAG
AATTATGCAGTGCTGCCATAACCATGAGTGATAACACTGCGGCCAACTTACTTCTGACAACGATCGGAGG
ACCGAAGGAGCTAACCGCTTTTTTGCACAACATGGGGGATCATGTAACTCGCCTTGATCGTTGGGAACCG
GAGCTGAATGAAGCCATACCAAACGACGAGCGTGACACCACGATGCCTGTAGCAATGGCAACAACGTTGC
GCAAACTATTAACTGGCGAACTACTTACTCTAGCTTCCCGGCAACAATTAATAGACTGGATGGAGGCGGA
TAAAGTTGCAGGACCACTTCTGCGCTCGGCCCTTCCGGCTGGCTGGTTTATTGCTGATAAATCTGGAGCC
GGTGAGCGTGGGTCTCGCGGTATCATTGCAGCACTGGGGCCAGATGGTAAGCCCTCCCGTATCGTAGTTA
TCTACACGACGGGGAGTCAGGCAACTATGGATGAACGAAATAGACAGATCGCTGAGATAGGTGCCTCACT
GATTAAGCATTGGTAACTGTCAGACCAAGTTTACTCATATATACTTTAGATTGATTTAAAACTTCATTTT
TAATTTAAAAGGATCTAGGTGAAGATCCTTTTTGATAATCTCATGACCAAAATCCCTTAACGTGAGTTTT
CGTTCCACTGAGCGTCAGACCCCGTAGAAAAGATCAAAGGATCTTCTTGAGATCCTTTTTTTCTGCGCGT
AATCTGCTGCTTGCAAACAAAAAAACCACCGCTACCAGCGGTGGTTTGTTTGCCGGATCAAGAGCTACCA
ACTCTTTTTCCGAAGGTAACTGGCTTCAGCAGAGCGCAGATACCAAATACTGTTCTTCTAGTGTAGCCGT
AGTTAGGCCACCACTTCAAGAACTCTGTAGCACCGCCTACATACCTCGCTCTGCTAATCCTGTTACCAGT
GGCTGCTGCCAGTGGCGATAAGTCGTGTCTTACCGGGTTGGACTCAAGACGATAGTTACCGGATAAGGCG
CAGCGGTCGGGCTGAACGGGGGGTTCGTGCACACAGCCCAGCTTGGAGCGAACGACCTACACCGAACTGA
GATACCTACAGCGTGAGCTATGAGAAAGCGCCACGCTTCCCGAAGGGAGAAAGGCGGACAGGTATCCGGT
AAGCGGCAGGGTCGGAACAGGAGAGCGCACGAGGGAGCTTCCAGGGGGAAACGCCTGGTATCTTTATAGT
CCTGTCGGGTTTCGCCACCTCTGACTTGAGCGTCGATTTTTGTGATGCTCGTCAGGGGGGCGGAGCCTAT
GGAAAAACGCCAGCAACGCGGCCTTTTTACGGTTCCTGGCCTTTTGCTGGCCTTTTGCTCACATGTTCTT
TCCTGCGTTATCCCCTGATTCTGTGGATAACCGTATTACCGCCTTTGAGTGAGCTGATACCGCTCGCCGC
AGCCGAACGACCGAGCGCAGCGAGTCAGTGAGCGAGGAAGCGGAAGAGCGCCCAATACGCAAACCGCCTC
TCCCCGCGCGTTGGCCGATTCATTAATGCAGCTGTGGAATGTGTGTCAGTTAGGGTGTGGAAAGTCCCCA
GGCTCCCCAGCAGGCAGAAGTATGCAAAGCATGCATCTCAATTAGTCAGCAACCAGGTGTGGAAAGTCCC
CAGGCTCCCCAGCAGGCAGAAGTATGCAAAGCATGCATCTCAATTAGTCAGCAACCATAGTCCCGCCCCT
AACTCCGCCCATCCCGCCCCTAACTCCGCCCAGTTCCGCCCATTCTCCGCCCCATGGCTGACTAATTTTT
TTTATTTATGCAGAGGCCGAGGCCGCCTCGGCCTCTGAGCTATTCCAGAAGTAGTGAGGAGGCTTTTTTG
GAGGCCTAGGCTTTTGCAAAAAGCTTGGACACAAGACAGGCTTGCGAGATATGTTTGAGAATACCACTTT
ATCCCGCGTCAGGGAGAGGCAGTGCGTAAAAAGACGCGGACTCATGTGAAATACTGGTTTTTAGTGCGCC
AGATCTCTATAATCTCGCGCAACCTATTTTCCCCTCGAACACTTTTTAAGCCGTAGATAAACAGGCTGGG
ACACTTCACATGAGCGAAAAATACATCGTCACCTGGGACATGTTGCAGATCCATGCACGTAAACTCGCAA
GCCGACTGATGCCTTCTGAACAATGGAAAGGCATTATTGCCGTAAGCCGTGGCGGTCTGTACCGGGTGCG
TTACTGGCGCGTGAACTGGGTATTCGTCATGTCGATACCGTTTGTATTTCCAGCTACGATCACGACAACC
AGCGCGAGCTTAAAGTGCTGAAACGCGCAGAAGGCGATGGCGAAGGCTTCATCGTTATTGATGACCTGGT
GGATACCGGTGGTACTGCGGTTGCGATTCGTGAAATGTATCCAAAAGCGCACTTTGTCACCATCTTCGCA
AAACCGGCTGGTCGTCCGCTGGTTGATGACTATGTTGTTGATATCCCGCAAGATACCTGGATTGAACAGC
CGTGGGATATGGGCGTCGTATTCGTCCCGCCAATCTCCGGTCGCTAATCTTTTCAACGCCTGGCACTGCC
GGGCGTTGTTCTTTTTAACTTCAGGCGGGTTACAATAGTTTCCAGTAAGTATTCTGGAGGCTGCATCCAT
GACACAGGCAAACCTGAGCGAAACCCTGTTCAAACCCCGCTTTAAACATCCTGAAACCTCGACGCTAGTC
CGCCGCTTTAATCACGGCGCACAACCGCCTGTGCAGTCGGCCCTTGATGGTAAAACCATCCCTCACTGGT
ATCGCATGATTAACCGTCTGATGTGGATCTGGCGCGGCATTGACCCACGCGAAATCCTCGACGTCCAGGC
ACGTATTGTGATGAGCGATGCCGAACGTACCGACGATGATTTATACGATACGGTGATTGGCTACCGTGGC
GGCAACTGGATTTATGAGTGGGCCCCGGATCTTTGTGAAGGAACCTTACTTCTGTGGTGTGACATAATTG
GACAAACTACCTACAGAGATTTAAAGCTCTAAGGTAAATATAAAATTTTTAAGTGTATAATGTGTTAAAC
TACTGATTCTAATTGTTTGTGTATTTTAGATTCCAACCTATGGAACTGATGAATGGGAGCAGTGGTGGAA
TGCCTTTAATGAGGAAAACCTGTTTTGCTCAGAAGAAATGCCATCTAGTGATGATGAGGCTACTGCTGAC
TCTCAACATTCTACTCCTCCAAAAAAGAAGAGAAAGGTAGAAGACCCCAAGGACTTTCCTTCAGAATTGC
TAAGTTTTTTGAGTCATGCTGTGTTTAGTAATAGAACTCTTGCTTGCTTTGCTATTTACACCACAAAGGA
AAAAGCTGCACTGCTATACAAGAAAATTATGGAAAAATATTCTGTAACCTTTATAAGTAGGCATAACAGT
TATAATCATAACATACTGTTTTTTCTTACTCCACACAGGCATAGAGTGTCTGCTATTAATAACTATGCTC
AAAAATTGTGTACCTTTAGCTTTTTAATTTGTAAAGGGGTTAATAAGGAATATTTGATGTATAGTGCCTT
GACTAGAGATCATAATCAGCCATACCACATTTGTAGAGGTTTTACTTGCTTTAAAAAACCTCCCACACCT
CCCCCTGAACCTGAAACATAAAATGAATGCAATTGTTGTTGTTAACTTGTTTATTGCAGCTTATAATGGT
TACAAATAAAGCAATAGCATCACAAATTTCACAAATAAAGCATTTTTTTCACTGCATTCTAGTTGTGGTT
TGTCCAAACTCATCAATGTATCTTATCATGTCTGGATCAACTGGATAACTCAAGCTAACCAAAATCATCC
CAAACTTCCCACCCCATACCCTATTACCACTGCCAATTACCTGTGGTTTCATTTACTCTAAACCTGTGAT
TCCTCTGAATTATTTTCATTTTAAAGAAATTGTATTTGTTAAATATGTACTACAAACTTAGTAGTTGGAA
GGGCTAATTCACTCCCAAAGAAGACAAGATATCCTTGATCTGTGGATCTACCACACACAAGGCTACTTCC
CTGATTAGCAGAACTACACACCAGGGCCAGGGGTCAGATATCCACTGACCTTTGGATGGTGCTACAAGCT
AGTACCAGTTGAGCCAGATAAGGTAGAAGAGGCCAATAAAGGAGAGAACACCAGCTTGTTACACCCTGTG
AGCCTGCATGGGATGGATGACCCGGAGAGAGAAGTGTTAGAGTGGAGGTTTGACAGCCGCCTAGCATTTC
ATCACGTGGCCCGAGAGCTGCATCCGGAGTACTTCAAGAACTGC
Features (pLannotate 1.2.2; 34 found; start..end, strand, type, name):
     48..305     +  LTR            5' LTR (truncated): truncated 5' long terminal repeat (LTR) from HIV-1
    352..477     +  misc_feature   HIV-1 Ψ: packaging signal of human immunodeficiency virus type 1
    461..799     +  CDS            HIV-1 gag (fragment): gag protein from human immunodeficiency virus 1; gag
    974..1207    +  misc_feature   RRE: The Rev response element (RRE) of HIV-1 allows for Rev-dependent mRNA export from the nucleus to the cytoplasm.
   1584..1684    +  CDS            Rev (fragment): human immunodeficiency virus 1 (HIV-1) Rev protein; rev; enhances nuclear export of unspliced and incompletely spliced viral mRNAs
   1721..1838    +  misc_feature   cPPT/CTS: central polypurine tract and central termination sequence of HIV-1
   1875..1907    -  misc_feature   MCS (fragment): pBluescript multiple cloning site
   1991..2398    +  promoter       SFFV promoter: spleen focus-forming virus long terminal repeat (LTR) promoter
   2420..3019    +  CDS            RAB10: RAB10_HUMAN - Experimental evidence at protein level: Swiss-Prot protein existence level 1. (Microbial infection) Upon Legionella pneumophila infection promotes endoplasmic reticulum recruitment and bacterial replication. Plays a role in remodeling the Legionella-containing vacuole (LCV) into an endoplasmic reticulum-like vacuole. From Homo sapiens (Human).
   3034..3064    +  misc_feature   MCS (fragment): pUC18/19 multiple cloning site
   3065..3083    +  misc_feature   MCS (fragment): pBluescript multiple cloning site
   3083..3588    +  misc_feature   WPRE (fragment): woodchuck hepatitis virus posttranscriptional regulatory element
   3581..4767    +  promoter       UbC promoter: human ubiquitin C promoter
   4803..5519    +  CDS            Emerald: Emerald is a basic (constitutively fluorescent) green fluorescent protein published in 1998, derived from Aequorea victoria. It is reported to be a very rapidly-maturing weak dimer.
   5547..5615    +  CDS            nef (fragment): NEF_HV1Z2 - Experimental evidence at protein level: Swiss-Prot protein existence level 1. Extracellular Nef protein targets CD4(+) T-lymphocytes for apoptosis by interacting with CXCR4 surface receptors. From Human immunodeficiency virus type 1 group M subtype D (isolate Z2/CDC-Z34) (HIV-1).
   5617..5850    +  LTR            3' LTR (ΔU3): self-inactivating 3' long terminal repeat (LTR) from HIV-1
   5875..5893    -  promoter       SP6 promoter: promoter for bacteriophage SP6 RNA polymerase
   6121..6400    +  CDS            TcR (fragment): tetracycline efflux protein; tet; confers resistance to tetracycline
   6401..6449    -  misc_feature   bom (fragment): basis of mobility region from pBR322
   6551..6586    -  CDS            rop (fragment): Rop protein, which maintains plasmids at low copy number; rop
   6681..6785    +  promoter       AmpR promoter: bla
   6786..7646    +  CDS            AmpR: β-lactamase; bla; confers resistance to ampicillin, carbenicillin, and related antibiotics
   7817..8405    +  rep_origin     ori: high-copy-number ColE1/pMB1/pBR322/pUC origin of replication
   8588..8644    +  CDS            lacI (fragment): lac repressor; lacI; The lac repressor binds to the lac operator to inhibit transcription in E. coli. This inhibition can be relieved by adding lactose or isopropyl-β-D-thiogalactopyranoside (IPTG).
   8651..8980    +  promoter       SV40 promoter: SV40 enhancer and early promoter
   9180..9299    +  CDS            gpt (fragment): XGPT_ECOLI - Also known as gpp, gxu. Experimental evidence at protein level: Swiss-Prot protein existence level 1. Purine salvage pathway enzyme that catalyzes the transfer of the ribosyl-5-phosphate group from 5-phospho-alpha-D-ribose 1- diphosphate (PRPP) to the N9 position of the 6-oxopurines guanine and xanthine to form the corresponding ribonucleotides GMP (guanosine 5'- monophosphate) and XMP (xanthosine 5'-monophosphate), with the release of PPi. To a lesser extent, also acts on hypoxanthine (PubMed:9100006, PubMed:3886014). Does not ribophosphorylate adenine (PubMed:3886014). From Esch
   9299..9634    +  CDS            gpt (fragment): XGPT_ECOLI - Also known as gpp, gxu. Experimental evidence at protein level: Swiss-Prot protein existence level 1. Purine salvage pathway enzyme that catalyzes the transfer of the ribosyl-5-phosphate group from 5-phospho-alpha-D-ribose 1- diphosphate (PRPP) to the N9 position of the 6-oxopurines guanine and xanthine to form the corresponding ribonucleotides GMP (guanosine 5'- monophosphate) and XMP (xanthosine 5'-monophosphate), with the release of PPi. To a lesser extent, also acts on hypoxanthine (PubMed:9100006, PubMed:3886014). Does not ribophosphorylate adenine (PubMed:3886014). From Esch
   9729..10034   +  CDS            frsA (fragment): FRSA_ECOLI - Also known as yafA. Experimental evidence at protein level: Swiss-Prot protein existence level 1. Catalyzes the hydrolysis of esters (PubMed:15808744). Displays esterase activity toward pNP-butyrate (PubMed:15808744). May stimulate mixed-acid fermentation by acting as a fermentation/respiration switch that down-regulates respiration and up- regulates fermentation rates (PubMed:15169777). From Escherichia coli (strain K12).
  10038..10112   +  CDS            small t antigen (fragment): SV40 (simian virus 40) small t antigen
  10114..10179   +  intron         small t intron: SV40 (simian virus 40) small t antigen intron
  10309..10329   +  CDS            SV40 NLS: nuclear localization signal of SV40 (simian virus 40) large T antigen
  10648..10731   +  CDS            large T antigen (fragment): large T antigen from SV40 (simian virus 40)
  10754..10888   +  polyA_signal   SV40 poly(A) signal: SV40 polyadenylation signal
  11056..11384   +  LTR            3' LTR (fragment): 3' long terminal repeat (LTR) from HIV-1
