[The description below was written by a language model from this plasmid's Addgene catalogue record and pLannotate feature annotations shown in this document.]
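Description:
pLV-SFFV-RAB10-WPRE-UbC-Emerald is an HIV-1-derived lentiviral transfer plasmid of about 11.4 kb, built on the pHRsinUbEm backbone, for delivering and expressing human RAB10 in mammalian cells together with a green fluorescent marker. In bacteria it is maintained through a high-copy ColE1/pUC-type origin and selected with ampicillin via the β-lactamase gene. The backbone also carries remnants typical of older pHR-series vectors. These include fragments of pBR322 sequences (tetracycline resistance, bom, rop) and an SV40 promoter-driven gpt cassette with the SV40 small t intron and polyadenylation signal. The gpt coding sequence is annotated only as fragments, so the record does not establish it as a working marker.

The viral portion runs from the 5' LTR region (annotated in two pieces across the circular junction) through the Ψ packaging signal, a partial gag sequence, the Rev response element and the cPPT/CTS, and ends at a U3-deleted, self-inactivating 3' LTR. Ψ directs the genomic RNA into virions, the RRE supports Rev-dependent nuclear export, and the cPPT/CTS aids nuclear import of the reverse-transcribed genome. The ΔU3 deletion silences LTR promoter activity after integration.

Two independent expression units sit between these elements. The spleen focus-forming virus (SFFV) promoter drives the roughly 600 bp RAB10 coding sequence, which was inserted by Gibson cloning and has no annotated tag. It is followed by a WPRE fragment, an element that enhances transcript stability and expression. Downstream, the human ubiquitin C promoter drives Emerald (EmGFP), an Aequorea victoria GFP variant. Because the reporter is a separate, unfused protein, transduced cells can be identified by green fluorescence while overexpressing unmodified RAB10, a Ras-related small GTPase.
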