Addgene plasmid #203804: pLV-SFFV-RAB10-WPRE-UbC-Emerald
Purpose: Lentiviral vector plasmid expressing human RAB10 under the spleen focus-forming virus (SFFV) promoter and Emerald under the Ubiquitin C (UbC) promoter
Depositing lab: Richard Eva & Bart Nieuwenhuis. Depositing organization: University of Cambridge.
Backbone
  Vector backbone: pHRsinUbEm
  Vector type: Mammalian Expression, Lentiviral
Growth in bacteria
  Bacterial resistance: Ampicillin, 100 μg/mL
  Growth temperature: 37°C
  Growth strain: NEB Stable
  Copy number: High Copy
Gene/Insert 1
  Gene/Insert name: RAB10 (alt names: RAB10, member RAS oncogene family; Ras-Related GTP-Binding Protein)
  Species: H. sapiens (human)
  Insert size (bp): 603
  Entrez Gene: RAB10
  Cloning method: Gibson Cloning
Gene/Insert 2
  Gene/Insert name: Emerald (alt name: EmGFP)
  Species: A. victoria
  Insert size (bp): 717
Terms and licenses: Academic/Nonprofit Terms; Industry Terms: Not Available to Industry
How to cite: pLV-SFFV-RAB10-WPRE-UbC-Emerald was a gift from Richard Eva & Bart Nieuwenhuis (Addgene plasmid # 203804 ; http://n2t.net/addgene:203804 ; RRID:Addgene_203804)
